>Addgene plasmid #131063 | pYJ19-PB-U6-Mafa-acti-gRNA2 | addgene full sequence | sequence record 256773 | Addgene NGS Result
ACTCTTCCTTTTTCAATATTATTGAAGCATTTATCAGGGTTATTGTCTCATGAGCGGATACATATTTGAA
TGTATTTAGAAAAATAAACAAATAGGGGTTCCGCGCACATTTCCCCGAAAAGTGCCACCTGACGTCTAAG
AAACCATTATTATCATGACATTAACCTATAAAAATAGGCGTATCACGAGGCCCTTTCGTCTCGCGCGTTT
CGGTGATGACGGTGAAAACCTCTGACACATGCAGCTCCCGGAGACGGTCACAGCTTGTCTGTAAGCGGAT
GCCGGGAGCAGACAAGCCCGTCAGGGCGCGTCAGCGGGTGTTGGCGGGTGTCGGGGCTGGCTTAACTATG
CGGCATCAGAGCAGATTGTACTGAGAGTGCACCATATGGACATATTGTCGTTAGAACGCGGCTACAATTA
ATACATAACCTTATGTATCATACACATACGATTTAGGTGACACTATAGAACTCGACCTCGAGGCTGGCAC
GACAGGTTTCCCGACTGGAAAGCGGGCAGTGAGCGCAACGCAATTAATGTGAGTTAGCTCACTCATTAGG
CACCCCAGGCTTTACACTTTATGCTTCCGGCTCGTATGTTGTGTGGAATTGTGAGCGGATAACAATTTCA
CACAGGAAACAGCTATGACCATGATTACGCCAAGCTCGAAATTAACCCTCACTAAAGGGAACAAAAGCTG
GAGCTCGTCTTTGATCAAAACGCAAATCGACGAAAATGTGTCGGACAATATCAAGTCGATGAGCGAAAAA
CTAAAAAGGCTAGAATACGACAATCTCACAGACAGCGTTGAGATATACGGTATTCACGACAGCAGGCTGA
ATAATAAAAAAATTAGAAACTATTATTTAACCCTAGAAAGATAATCATATTGTGACGTACGTTAAAGATA
ATCATGCGTAAAATTGACGCATGTGTTTTATCGATCTGTATATCGAGGTTTATTTATTAATTTGAATAGA
TATTAAGTTTTATTATATTTACACTTACATACTAATAATAAATTCAACAAACAATTTATTTATGTTTATT
TATTTATTAAAAAAAAACAAAAACTCAAAATTTCTTCTATAAAGTAACAAAACTTTTAAACATTCTCTCT
TTTACAAAAATAAACTTATTTTGTACTTTAAAAACAGTCATGTTGTATTATAAAATAAGTAATTAGCTTA
ACTTATACATAATAGAAACAAATTATACTTATTAATGAGGGCCTATTTCCCATGATTCCTTCATATTTGC
ATATACGATACAAGGCTGTTAGAGAGATAATTGGAATTAATTTGACTGTAAACACAAAGATATTAGTACA
AAATACGTGACGTAGAAAGTAATAATTTCTTGGGTAGTTTGCAGTTTTAAAATTATGTTTTAAAATGGAC
TATCATATGCTTACCGTAACTTGAAAGTATTTCGATTTCTTGGCTTTATATATCTTGTGGAAAGGACGAA
ACACCGGCGGCGGTCCCGGCGGGGGGTTTTAGAGCTAGGCCAACATGAGGATCACCCATGTCTGCAGGGC
CTAGCAAGTTAAAATAAGGCTAGTCCGTTATCAACTTGGCCAACATGAGGATCACCCATGTCTGCAGGGC
CAAGTGGCACCGAGTCGGTGCTTTTTTTGAATTCTGATGCGGTATTTTCTCCTTACGCATCTGTGCGGTA
TTTCACACCGCATACGTCAAAGCAACCATAGTACGCGCCCTGTAGCGGCATTTAAAGCCATCGAAGCAGC
TCCAGCCTACACAATCGCTCAAGACGTGTAATGCTTTTATTATATATTAGTCACGATATCTATAACAAGA
AAATATATATATAATAAGTTATCACGTAAGTAGAACATGAAATAACAATATAATTATCGTATGAGTTAAA
TCTTAAAAGTCACGTAAAAGATAATCATGCGTCATTTTGACTCACGCGGTCGTTATAGTTCAAAATCAGT
GACACTTACCGCATTGACAAGCACGCCTCACGGGAGCTCCAAGCGGCGACTGAGATGTCCTAAATGCACA
GCGACGGATTCGCGCTATTTAGAAAGAGAGAGCAATATTTCAAGAATGCATGCGTCAATTTTACGCAGAC
TATCTTTCTAGGGTTAAAAAAGATTTGCGCTTTACTCGACCTAAACTTTAAACACGTCATAGAATCTTCG
TTTGACAAAAACCACATTGTGGGGTACCGAGCTCGAATTCATCGATGATATCAGATCTGCCGGTCTCCCT
ATAGTGAGTCGTATTAATTTCGATAAGCCAGGTTAACCTGCATTAATGAATCGGCCAACGCGCGGGGAGA
GGCGGTTTGCGTATTGGGCGCTCTTCCGCTTCCTCGCTCACTGACTCGCTGCGCTCGGTCGTTCGGCTGC
GGCGAGCGGTATCAGCTCACTCAAAGGCGGTAATACGGTTATCCACAGAATCAGGGGATAACGCAGGAAA
GAACATGTGAGCAAAAGGCCAGCAAAAGGCCAGGAACCGTAAAAAGGCCGCGTTGCTGGCGTTTTTCCAT
AGGCTCCGCCCCCCTGACGAGCATCACAAAAATCGACGCTCAAGTCAGAGGTGGCGAAACCCGACAGGAC
TATAAAGATACCAGGCGTTTCCCCCTGGAAGCTCCCTCGTGCGCTCTCCTGTTCCGACCCTGCCGCTTAC
CGGATACCTGTCCGCCTTTCTCCCTTCGGGAAGCGTGGCGCTTTCTCATAGCTCACGCTGTAGGTATCTC
AGTTCGGTGTAGGTCGTTCGCTCCAAGCTGGGCTGTGTGCACGAACCCCCCGTTCAGCCCGACCGCTGCG
CCTTATCCGGTAACTATCGTCTTGAGTCCAACCCGGTAAGACACGACTTATCGCCACTGGCAGCAGCCAC
TGGTAACAGGATTAGCAGAGCGAGGTATGTAGGCGGTGCTACAGAGTTCTTGAAGTGGTGGCCTAACTAC
GGCTACACTAGAAGAACAGTATTTGGTATCTGCGCTCTGCTGAAGCCAGTTACCTTCGGAAAAAGAGTTG
GTAGCTCTTGATCCGGCAAACAAACCACCGCTGGTAGCGGTGGTTTTTTTGTTTGCAAGCAGCAGATTAC
GCGCAGAAAAAAAGGATCTCAAGAAGATCCTTTGATCTTTTCTACGGGGTCTGACGCTCAGTGGAACGAA
AACTCACGTTAAGGGATTTTGGTCATGAGATTATCAAAAAGGATCTTCACCTAGATCCTTTTAAATTAAA
AATGAAGTTTTAAATCAATCTAAAGTATATATGAGTAAACTTGGTCTGACAGTTACCAATGCTTAATCAG
TGAGGCACCTATCTCAGCGATCTGTCTATTTCGTTCATCCATAGTTGCCTGACTCCCCGTCGTGTAGATA
ACTACGATACGGGAGGGCTTACCATCTGGCCCCAGTGCTGCAATGATACCGCGAGACCCACGCTCACCGG
CTCCAGATTTATCAGCAATAAACCAGCCAGCCGGAAGGGCCGAGCGCAGAAGTGGTCCTGCAACTTTATC
CGCCTCCATCCAGTCTATTAATTGTTGCCGGGAAGCTAGAGTAAGTAGTTCGCCAGTTAATAGTTTGCGC
AACGTTGTTGCCATTGCTACAGGCATCGTGGTGTCACGCTCGTCGTTTGGTATGGCTTCATTCAGCTCCG
GTTCCCAACGATCAAGGCGAGTTACATGATCCCCCATGTTGTGCAAAAAAGCGGTTAGCTCCTTCGGTCC
TCCGATCGTTGTCAGAAGTAAGTTGGCCGCAGTGTTATCACTCATGGTTATGGCAGCACTGCATAATTCT
CTTACTGTCATGCCATCCGTAAGATGCTTTTCTGTGACTGGTGAGTACTCAACCAAGTCATTCTGAGAAT
AGTGTATGCGGCGACCGAGTTGCTCTTGCCCGGCGTCAATACGGGATAATACCGCGCCACATAGCAGAAC
TTTAAAAGTGCTCATCATTGGAAAACGTTCTTCGGGGCGAAAACTCTCAAGGATCTTACCGCTGTTGAGA
TCCAGTTCGATGTAACCCACTCGTGCACCCAACTGATCTTCAGCATCTTTTACTTTCACCAGCGTTTCTG
GGTGAGCAAAAACAGGAAGGCAAAATGCCGCAAAAAAGGGAATAAGGGCGACACGGAAATGTTGAATACT
CAT
Features (pLannotate 1.2.2; 23 found; start..end, strand, type, name):
      1..105     -  promoter       AmpR promoter: bla
    200..235     +  CDS            rop (fragment): Rop protein, which maintains plasmids at low copy number; rop
    337..388     +  misc_feature   bom (fragment): basis of mobility region from pBR322
    451..469     +  promoter       SP6 promoter: promoter for bacteriophage SP6 RNA polymerase
    483..522     +  CDS            lacI (fragment): lac repressor; lacI; The lac repressor binds to the lac operator to inhibit transcription in E. coli. This inhibition can be relieved by adding lactose or isopropyl-β-D-thiogalactopyranoside (IPTG).
    535..556     +  protein_bind   CAP binding site: CAP binding activates transcription in the presence of cAMP. E. coli catabolite activator protein
    571..601     +  promoter       lac promoter: promoter for the E. coli lac operon
    609..625     +  protein_bind   lac operator: The lac repressor binds to the lac operator to inhibit transcription in E. coli. This inhibition can be relieved by adding lactose or isopropyl-β-D-thiogalactopyranoside (IPTG). lac repressor encoded by lacI
    670..688     +  promoter       T3 promoter: promoter for bacteriophage T3 RNA polymerase
    690..869     +  CDS            FP (fragment): FP25_NPVAC - Experimental evidence at protein level: Swiss-Prot protein existence level 1. From Autographa californica nuclear polyhedrosis virus (AcMNPV).
   1227..1467    +  promoter       U6 promoter: RNA polymerase III promoter for human U6 snRNA
   1513..1531    +  misc_RNA       MS2 stem loop: stem loop that binds the bacteriophage MS2 coat protein
   1542..1578    +  misc_RNA       gRNA scaffold (fragment): guide RNA scaffold for the Streptococcus pyogenes CRISPR/Cas9 system
   1583..1601    +  misc_RNA       MS2 stem loop: stem loop that binds the bacteriophage MS2 coat protein
   1612..1631    +  misc_RNA       gRNA scaffold (fragment): guide RNA scaffold for the Streptococcus pyogenes CRISPR/Cas9 system
   1644..1694    -  misc_feature   bom (fragment): basis of mobility region from pBR322
   1713..1729    +  rep_origin     f1 ori (fragment): f1 bacteriophage origin of replication; arrow indicates direction of (+) strand synthesis
   2114..2191    +  CDS            FP (fragment): FP25_NPVAC - Experimental evidence at protein level: Swiss-Prot protein existence level 1. From Autographa californica nuclear polyhedrosis virus (AcMNPV).
   2192..2210    -  misc_feature   MCS (fragment): pUC18/19 multiple cloning site
   2238..2256    -  promoter       T7 promoter: promoter for bacteriophage T7 RNA polymerase
   2278..2331    -  CDS            lacI (fragment): lac repressor; lacI; The lac repressor binds to the lac operator to inhibit transcription in E. coli. This inhibition can be relieved by adding lactose or isopropyl-β-D-thiogalactopyranoside (IPTG).
   2514..3102    -  rep_origin     ori: high-copy-number ColE1/pMB1/pBR322/pUC origin of replication
   3273..4133    -  CDS            AmpR: β-lactamase; bla; confers resistance to ampicillin, carbenicillin, and related antibiotics
