[The description below was written by a language model from this plasmid's Addgene catalogue record and pLannotate feature annotations shown in this document.]
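Description:
pYJ19-PB-U6-Mafa-acti-gRNA2 is a small (about 4.1 kb) mammalian CRISPR activation plasmid built on the PB-MS2-sgRNA backbone, where "PB" indicates a piggyBac transposon design. It is maintained in E. coli through a high-copy ColE1/pUC-type origin and selected with ampicillin via the β-lactamase gene and its promoter. The annotation does not label transposon terminal repeats as such. However, two short fragments matched to the baculovirus FP25 locus flank the guide cassette. These probably mark the piggyBac-derived arms, since piggyBac was originally isolated as an insertion in that locus, though this is an inference rather than a recorded fact. No mammalian selection marker or reporter is annotated. The remaining hits (lac promoter/operator, T3, T7 and SP6 promoters, and fragments of lacI, rop, bom and f1 ori) are cloning-vector remnants with no evident role in the payload.

The payload is a single human U6 (RNA polymerase III) promoter driving a guide RNA against the human MAFA gene. The guide is fused to a Streptococcus pyogenes Cas9 scaffold that carries two MS2 stem loops. This is the sgRNA 2.0 architecture of the synergistic activation mediator (SAM) system. The guide brings dCas9-activator to the target promoter, while the MS2 hairpins recruit MS2 coat protein fused to additional activation domains. Those protein components are not encoded here and must be supplied separately, as would a piggyBac transposase if genomic integration is wanted.

The catalogue purpose field states activation of NKX6.1, whereas the plasmid name, insert name and gene entry all point to MAFA. The record does not resolve this discrepancy, but most fields support endogenous MAFA activation in human cells.
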