Addgene plasmid #131063: pYJ19-PB-U6-Mafa-acti-gRNA2
Purpose: Activation of NKX6.1 via SAM system
Depositing lab: Xiaojun Lian. Depositing organization: Pennsylvania State University.
Backbone
  Vector backbone: PB-MS2-sgRNA
  Backbone size w/o insert (bp): 4131
  Vector type: Mammalian Expression, CRISPR
Growth in bacteria
  Bacterial resistance: Ampicillin, 100 μg/mL
  Growth temperature: 37°C
  Growth strain: NEB Stable
  Copy number: Unknown
Gene/Insert
  Gene/Insert name: MAFA activation gRNA2
  gRNA/shRNA sequence: GGCGGCGGTCCCGGCGGGGG
  Species: H. sapiens (human)
  Entrez Gene: MAFA (a.k.a. INSDM, RIPE3b1, hMafA)
  Cloning method: Restriction Enzyme; 5′ cloning site Unknown (unknown if destroyed); 3′ cloning site Unknown (unknown if destroyed)
Terms and licenses: Academic/Nonprofit Terms; Industry Terms: Not Available to Industry
How to cite: pYJ19-PB-U6-Mafa-acti-gRNA2 was a gift from Xiaojun Lian (Addgene plasmid # 131063 ; http://n2t.net/addgene:131063 ; RRID:Addgene_131063)
